Addgene plasmid #168496: pCDNA3_PKA-CβN15-mVenus
Purpose: Mammalian expression of the N-terminal 15 residues of mouse PKA catalytic subunit β C-terminally tagged by monomeric Venus.
Depositing lab: Haining Zhong. Depositing organization: Oregon Health & Science University. Publication: Myristoylation alone is sufficient for PKA catalytic subunits to associate with the plasma membrane to regulate neuronal functions. Xiong WH, Qin M, Zhong H. Proc Natl Acad Sci U S A. 2021 Apr 13;118(15). pii: 2021658118. doi: 10.1073/pnas.2021658118. PubMed 33876760.
Backbone
  Vector backbone: pcDNA3
  Backbone size w/o insert (bp): 5400
  Vector type: Mammalian Expression
Growth in bacteria
  Bacterial resistance: Ampicillin, 100 μg/mL
  Growth temperature: 37°C
  Growth strain: DH5alpha
  Copy number: High Copy
Gene/Insert
  Gene/Insert name: N-terminal 15 residues of mouse PKA catalytic subunit β C-terminally tagged by monomeric Venus
Terms and licenses: Academic/Nonprofit Terms; Industry Terms: Not Available to Industry
How to cite: pCDNA3_PKA-CβN15-mVenus was a gift from Haining Zhong (Addgene plasmid # 168496 ; http://n2t.net/addgene:168496 ; RRID:Addgene_168496)
