[The description below was written by a language model from this plasmid's Addgene catalogue record and pLannotate feature annotations shown in this document.]
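Description:
pCDNA3_PKA-CβN15-mVenus is a mammalian expression plasmid built on the pcDNA3 backbone, with a full sequenced length of about 6.2 kb. It is maintained in E. coli as a high-copy plasmid through a ColE1/pUC-type origin and is selected with ampicillin via the β-lactamase gene and its own promoter. An f1 origin is also present, a standard backbone element that allows single-stranded DNA production. For selection in mammalian cells, the backbone carries a neomycin phosphotransferase gene driven by the SV40 enhancer/early promoter and terminated by an SV40 polyadenylation signal. This cassette can support G418 selection of stable transfectants. Small annotated fragments such as the ble, lacI, bom and truncated HIV-1 LTR matches appear to be backbone remnants or short sequence similarities rather than functional parts.

The payload is a fusion protein consisting of the first 15 N-terminal residues of the mouse PKA catalytic subunit β, followed at its C terminus by monomeric Venus, a yellow fluorescent protein carrying the monomerizing A206K mutation. Expression is driven by the human CMV immediate early enhancer and promoter and terminated by the bovine growth hormone polyadenylation signal. T7 and SP6 promoters flank the insert, as is usual for pcDNA3. The automated annotation marks only the mVenus coding region. The short PKA-Cβ peptide is not annotated separately but presumably lies just upstream of it, in the interval after the T7 promoter.

The associated study concerns myristoylation-dependent association of PKA catalytic subunits with the plasma membrane in neurons. This suggests the construct serves as a fluorescent reporter for testing whether the N-terminal segment alone directs membrane localization, although the record itself states only mammalian expression as the purpose.
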