Features (pLannotate 1.2.2; 21 found; start..end, strand, type, name):
     28..80      -  misc_feature   bom (fragment): basis of mobility region from pBR322
    235..614     +  enhancer       CMV enhancer: human cytomegalovirus immediate early enhancer
    615..818     +  promoter       CMV promoter: human cytomegalovirus (CMV) immediate early promoter
    814..847     +  LTR            5' LTR (truncated) (fragment): truncated 5' long terminal repeat (LTR) from HIV-1
    863..881     +  promoter       T7 promoter: promoter for bacteriophage T7 RNA polymerase
    986..1701    +  CDS            mVenus (fragment): Venus YFP with monomerizing A206K mutation (Nagai et al., 2002; Kremers et al., 2006) mammalian codon-optimized
   1738..1756    -  promoter       SP6 promoter: promoter for bacteriophage SP6 RNA polymerase
   1782..2006    +  polyA_signal   bGH poly(A) signal: bovine growth hormone polyadenylation signal
   2010..2031    +  promoter       SV40 promoter (fragment): SV40 enhancer and early promoter
   2052..2480    +  rep_origin     f1 ori (sequence partly withheld): f1 bacteriophage origin of replication; arrow indicates direction of (+) strand synthesis
   2494..2823    +  promoter       SV40 promoter: SV40 enhancer and early promoter
   2890..3681    +  CDS            neo: KKA2_KLEPN - Also known as kan, nptII. Experimental evidence at protein level: Swiss-Prot protein existence level 1. Resistance to kanamycin, neomycin, paromomycin, ribostamycin, butirosin and gentamicin B. From Klebsiella pneumoniae.
   3705..3863    +  CDS            ble (fragment): BLE_KLEPN - Experimental evidence at protein level: Swiss-Prot protein existence level 1. Binding protein with a strong affinity to the bleomycin family of antibiotics. Binds to CL990; an antimitotic-antibiotic compound. From Klebsiella pneumoniae.
   3858..3979    +  polyA_signal   SV40 poly(A) signal: SV40 polyadenylation signal
   4052..4068    -  protein_bind   lac operator: The lac repressor binds to the lac operator to inhibit transcription in E. coli. This inhibition can be relieved by adding lactose or isopropyl-β-D-thiogalactopyranoside (IPTG). lac repressor encoded by lacI
   4076..4106    -  promoter       lac promoter: promoter for the E. coli lac operon
   4121..4142    -  protein_bind   CAP binding site: CAP binding activates transcription in the presence of cAMP. E. coli catabolite activator protein
   4155..4247    -  CDS            lacI (fragment): lac repressor; lacI; The lac repressor binds to the lac operator to inhibit transcription in E. coli. This inhibition can be relieved by adding lactose or isopropyl-β-D-thiogalactopyranoside (IPTG).
   4430..5018    -  rep_origin     ori: high-copy-number ColE1/pMB1/pBR322/pUC origin of replication
   5189..6049    -  CDS            AmpR: β-lactamase; bla; confers resistance to ampicillin, carbenicillin, and related antibiotics
   6050..6154    -  promoter       AmpR promoter: bla
>Addgene plasmid #168496 | pCDNA3_PKA-CβN15-mVenus | addgene full sequence | sequence record 332633 | Addgene NGS Result
GACGGATCGGGAGATCTCCCGATCCCCTATGGTGCACTCTCAGTACAATCTGCTCTGATGCCGCATAGTT
AAGCCAGTATCTGCTCCCTGCTTGTGTGTTGGAGGTCGCTGAGTAGTGCGCGAGCAAAATTTAAGCTACA
ACAAGGCAAGGCTTGACCGACAATTGCATGAAGAATCTGCTTAGGGTTAGGCGTTTTGCGCTGCTTCGCG
ATGTACGGGCCAGATATACGCGTTGACATTGATTATTGACTAGTTATTAATAGTAATCAATTACGGGGTC
ATTAGTTCATAGCCCATATATGGAGTTCCGCGTTACATAACTTACGGTAAATGGCCCGCCTGGCTGACCG
CCCAACGACCCCCGCCCATTGACGTCAATAATGACGTATGTTCCCATAGTAACGCCAATAGGGACTTTCC
ATTGACGTCAATGGGTGGAGTATTTACGGTAAACTGCCCACTTGGCAGTACATCAAGTGTATCATATGCC
AAGTACGCCCCCTATTGACGTCAATGACGGTAAATGGCCCGCCTGGCATTATGCCCAGTACATGACCTTA
TGGGACTTTCCTACTTGGCAGTACATCTACGTATTAGTCATCGCTATTACCATGGTGATGCGGTTTTGGC
AGTACATCAATGGGCGTGGATAGCGGTTTGACTCACGGGGATTTCCAAGTCTCCACCCCATTGACGTCAA
TGGGAGTTTGTTTTGGCACCAAAATCAACGGGACTTTCCAAAATGTCGTAACAACTCCGCCCCATTGACG
CAAATGGGCGGTAGGCGTGTACGGTGGGAGGTCTATATAAGCAGAGCTCTCTGGCTAACTAGAGAACCCA
CTGCTTACTGGCTTATCGAAATTAATACGACTCACTATAGGGAGACCCAAGCTTGCGGCCGCTACCATGG
GGAACACTGCGATCGCCAAGAAAGGCAGCGAAGTGGAGAGCATCGATTATGATGTTCCTGATTATGCAAG
CTTAATGAGCAAGGGCGAGGAGCTGTTCACCGGGGTGGTGCCCATCCTGGTCGAGCTGGACGGCGACGTA
AACGGCCACAAGTTCAGCGTGTCCGGCGAGGGCGAGGGCGATGCCACCTACGGCAAGCTGACCCTGAAGC
TGATCTGCACCACCGGCAAGCTGCCCGTGCCCTGGCCCACCCTCGTGACCACCCTGGGCTACGGCCTGCA
GTGCTTCGCCCGCTACCCCGACCACATGAAGCAGCACGACTTCTTCAAGTCCGCCATGCCCGAAGGCTAC
GTCCAGGAGCGCACCATCTTCTTCAAGGACGACGGCAACTACAAGACCCGCGCCGAGGTGAAGTTCGAGG
GCGACACCCTGGTGAACCGCATCGAGCTGAAGGGCATCGACTTCAAGGAGGACGGCAACATCCTGGGGCA
CAAGCTGGAGTACAACTACAACAGCCACAACGTCTATATCACCGCCGACAAGCAGAAGAACGGCATCAAG
GCCAACTTCAAGATCCGCCACAACATCGAGGACGGCGGCGTGCAGCTCGCCGACCACTACCAGCAGAACA
CCCCCATCGGCGACGGCCCCGTGCTGCTGCCCGACAACCACTACCTGAGCTACCAGTCCAAGCTGAGCAA
AGACCCCAACGAGAAGCGCGATCACATGGTCCTGCTGGAGTTCGTGACCGCCGCCGGGATCACTCTCGGC
ATGGACGAGCTGTACAAGTAAGAATTCAAGGCCTCTCGAGCCTCTAGAGGGCCCTATTCTATAGTGTCAC
CTAAATGCTAGAGCTCGCTGATCAGCCTCGACTGTGCCTTCTAGTTGCCAGCCATCTGTTGTTTGCCCCT
CCCCCGTGCCTTCCTTGACCCTGGAAGGTGCCACTCCCACTGTCCTTTCCTAATAAAATGAGGAAATTGC
ATCGCATTGTCTGAGTAGGTGTCATTCTATTCTGGGGGGTGGGGTGGGGCAGGACAGCAAGGGGGAGGAT
TGGGAAGACAATAGCAGGCATGCTGGGGATGCGGTGGGCTCTATGGCTTCTGAGGCGGAAAGAACCAGCT
GGGGCTCTAGGGGGTATCCCC
[124 nt withheld, positions 2052-2175]
C
[91 nt withheld, positions 2177-2267]
A
[49 nt withheld, positions 2269-2317]
CCTTTGACGTTGGAGTCCACGTTCTTT
[37 nt withheld, positions 2345-2381]
ACCCTATCTCGGTCTATTCTTTTGATTTATAAGGGATTTTGCCGATTTCGGCCTATTGGTTAAAAAATGA
GCTGATTTAACAAAAATTTAACGCGAATTAATTCTGTGGAATGTGTGTCAGTTAGGGTGTGGAAAGTCCC
CAGGCTCCCCAGCAGGCAGAAGTATGCAAAGCATGCATCTCAATTAGTCAGCAACCAGGTGTGGAAAGTC
CCCAGGCTCCCCAGCAGGCAGAAGTATGCAAAGCATGCATCTCAATTAGTCAGCAACCATAGTCCCGCCC
CTAACTCCGCCCATCCCGCCCCTAACTCCGCCCAGTTCCGCCCATTCTCCGCCCCATGGCTGACTAATTT
TTTTTATTTATGCAGAGGCCGAGGCCGCCTCTGCCTCTGAGCTATTCCAGAAGTAGTGAGGAGGCTTTTT
TGGAGGCCTAGGCTTTTGCAAAAAGCTCCCGGGAGCTTGTATATCCATTTTCGGATCTGATCAAGAGACA
GGATGAGGATCGTTTCGCATGATTGAACAAGATGGATTGCACGCAGGTTCTCCGGCCGCTTGGGTGGAGA
GGCTATTCGGCTATGACTGGGCACAACAGACAATCGGCTGCTCTGATGCCGCCGTGTTCCGGCTGTCAGC
GCAGGGGCGCCCGGTTCTTTTTGTCAAGACCGACCTGTCCGGTGCCCTGAATGAACTGCAGGACGAGGCA
GCGCGGCTATCGTGGCTGGCCACGACGGGCGTTCCTTGCGCAGCTGTGCTCGACGTTGTCACTGAAGCGG
GAAGGGACTGGCTGCTATTGGGCGAAGTGCCGGGGCAGGATCTCCTGTCATCTCACCTTGCTCCTGCCGA
GAAAGTATCCATCATGGCTGATGCAATGCGGCGGCTGCATACGCTTGATCCGGCTACCTGCCCATTCGAC
CACCAAGCGAAACATCGCATCGAGCGAGCACGTACTCGGATGGAAGCCGGTCTTGTCGATCAGGATGATC
TGGACGAAGAGCATCAGGGGCTCGCGCCAGCCGAACTGTTCGCCAGGCTCAAGGCGCGCATGCCCGACGG
CGAGGATCTCGTCGTGACCCATGGCGATGCCTGCTTGCCGAATATCATGGTGGAAAATGGCCGCTTTTCT
GGATTCATCGACTGTGGCCGGCTGGGTGTGGCGGACCGCTATCAGGACATAGCGTTGGCTACCCGTGATA
TTGCTGAAGAGCTTGGCGGCGAATGGGCTGACCGCTTCCTCGTGCTTTACGGTATCGCCGCTCCCGATTC
GCAGCGCATCGCCTTCTATCGCCTTCTTGACGAGTTCTTCTGAGCGGGACTCTGGGGTTCGAAATGACCG
ACCAAGCGACGCCCAACCTGCCATCACGAGATTTCGATTCCACCGCCGCCTTCTATGAAAGGTTGGGCTT
CGGAATCGTTTTCCGGGACGCCGGCTGGATGATCCTCCAGCGCGGGGATCTCATGCTGGAGTTCTTCGCC
CACCCCAACTTGTTTATTGCAGCTTATAATGGTTACAAATAAAGCAATAGCATCACAAATTTCACAAATA
AAGCATTTTTTTCACTGCATTCTAGTTGTGGTTTGTCCAAACTCATCAATGTATCTTATCATGTCTGTAT
ACCGTCGACCTCTAGCTAGAGCTTGGCGTAATCATGGTCATAGCTGTTTCCTGTGTGAAATTGTTATCCG
CTCACAATTCCACACAACATACGAGCCGGAAGCATAAAGTGTAAAGCCTGGGGTGCCTAATGAGTGAGCT
AACTCACATTAATTGCGTTGCGCTCACTGCCCGCTTTCCAGTCGGGAAACCTGTCGTGCCAGCTGCATTA
ATGAATCGGCCAACGCGCGGGGAGAGGCGGTTTGCGTATTGGGCGCTCTTCCGCTTCCTCGCTCACTGAC
TCGCTGCGCTCGGTCGTTCGGCTGCGGCGAGCGGTATCAGCTCACTCAAAGGCGGTAATACGGTTATCCA
CAGAATCAGGGGATAACGCAGGAAAGAACATGTGAGCAAAAGGCCAGCAAAAGGCCAGGAACCGTAAAAA
GGCCGCGTTGCTGGCGTTTTTCCATAGGCTCCGCCCCCCTGACGAGCATCACAAAAATCGACGCTCAAGT
CAGAGGTGGCGAAACCCGACAGGACTATAAAGATACCAGGCGTTTCCCCCTGGAAGCTCCCTCGTGCGCT
CTCCTGTTCCGACCCTGCCGCTTACCGGATACCTGTCCGCCTTTCTCCCTTCGGGAAGCGTGGCGCTTTC
TCATAGCTCACGCTGTAGGTATCTCAGTTCGGTGTAGGTCGTTCGCTCCAAGCTGGGCTGTGTGCACGAA
CCCCCCGTTCAGCCCGACCGCTGCGCCTTATCCGGTAACTATCGTCTTGAGTCCAACCCGGTAAGACACG
ACTTATCGCCACTGGCAGCAGCCACTGGTAACAGGATTAGCAGAGCGAGGTATGTAGGCGGTGCTACAGA
GTTCTTGAAGTGGTGGCCTAACTACGGCTACACTAGAAGAACAGTATTTGGTATCTGCGCTCTGCTGAAG
CCAGTTACCTTCGGAAAAAGAGTTGGTAGCTCTTGATCCGGCAAACAAACCACCGCTGGTAGCGGTGGTT
TTTTTGTTTGCAAGCAGCAGATTACGCGCAGAAAAAAAGGATCTCAAGAAGATCCTTTGATCTTTTCTAC
GGGGTCTGACGCTCAGTGGAACGAAAACTCACGTTAAGGGATTTTGGTCATGAGATTATCAAAAAGGATC
TTCACCTAGATCCTTTTAAATTAAAAATGAAGTTTTAAATCAATCTAAAGTATATATGAGTAAACTTGGT
CTGACAGTTACCAATGCTTAATCAGTGAGGCACCTATCTCAGCGATCTGTCTATTTCGTTCATCCATAGT
TGCCTGACTCCCCGTCGTGTAGATAACTACGATACGGGAGGGCTTACCATCTGGCCCCAGTGCTGCAATG
ATACCGCGAGACCCACGCTCACCGGCTCCAGATTTATCAGCAATAAACCAGCCAGCCGGAAGGGCCGAGC
GCAGAAGTGGTCCTGCAACTTTATCCGCCTCCATCCAGTCTATTAATTGTTGCCGGGAAGCTAGAGTAAG
TAGTTCGCCAGTTAATAGTTTGCGCAACGTTGTTGCCATTGCTACAGGCATCGTGGTGTCACGCTCGTCG
TTTGGTATGGCTTCATTCAGCTCCGGTTCCCAACGATCAAGGCGAGTTACATGATCCCCCATGTTGTGCA
AAAAAGCGGTTAGCTCCTTCGGTCCTCCGATCGTTGTCAGAAGTAAGTTGGCCGCAGTGTTATCACTCAT
GGTTATGGCAGCACTGCATAATTCTCTTACTGTCATGCCATCCGTAAGATGCTTTTCTGTGACTGGTGAG
TACTCAACCAAGTCATTCTGAGAATAGTGTATGCGGCGACCGAGTTGCTCTTGCCCGGCGTCAATACGGG
ATAATACCGCGCCACATAGCAGAACTTTAAAAGTGCTCATCATTGGAAAACGTTCTTCGGGGCGAAAACT
CTCAAGGATCTTACCGCTGTTGAGATCCAGTTCAATGTAACCCACTCGTGCACCCAACTGATCTTCAGCA
TCTTTTACTTTCACCAGCGTTTCTGGGTGAGCAAAAACAGGAAGGCAAAATGCCGCAAAAAAGGGAATAA
GGGCGACACGGAAATGTTGAATACTCATACTCTTCCTTTTTCAATATTATTGAAGCATTTATCAGGGTTA
TTGTCTCATGAGCGGATACATATTTGAATGTATTTAGAAAAATAAACAAATAGGGGTTCCGCGCACATTT
CCCCGAAAAGTGCCACCTGACGTC
